Addgene plasmid #68515: MSP10-bio
Purpose: Expresses full-length P. vivax MSP10 ectodomain in mammalian cells. C-terminal rat Cd4d3+4 tag, biotinylation sequence
Depositing lab: Julian Rayner & Gavin Wright. Depositing organization: Wellcome Sanger Institute. Publication: A Library of Plasmodium vivax Recombinant Merozoite Proteins Reveals New Vaccine Candidates and Protein-Protein Interactions. Hostetler JB, Sharma S, Bartholdson SJ, Wright GJ, Fairhurst RM, Rayner JC. PLoS Negl Trop Dis. 2015 Dec 23;9(12):e0004264. doi: 10.1371/journal.pntd.0004264. eCollection 2015 Dec. PubMed 26701602.
Backbone
  Vector backbone: pTT3
  Backbone manufacturer: Yves Durocher, NRC
  Backbone size w/o insert (bp): 6654
  Vector type: Mammalian Expression
Growth in bacteria
  Bacterial resistance: Ampicillin, 100 μg/mL
  Growth temperature: 37°C
  Growth strain: DH5alpha
  Copy number: High Copy
Gene/Insert
  Gene/Insert name: MSP10 (alt name: PVX_114145)
  Mutation: All NXT/S sites mutated to NXA, where X is any amino acid except Proline
  Promoter: CMV
  Tag / fusion protein: rat CD4 d3+4, enzymatic biotinylation sequence (C terminal on backbone)
  Cloning method: Restriction Enzyme; 5′ cloning site NotI (not destroyed); 3′ cloning site AscI (not destroyed)
  Sequencing primers: 5′ pMT2-F; 3′ rb_glob_PA_term-R
Terms and licenses: Academic/Nonprofit Terms; Industry Terms: Not Available to Industry
How to cite: MSP10-bio was a gift from Julian Rayner & Gavin Wright (Addgene plasmid # 68515 ; http://n2t.net/addgene:68515 ; RRID:Addgene_68515)
