[The description below was written by a language model from this plasmid's Addgene catalogue record and the feature table of its GenBank file.]
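Description:
MSP10-bio is a 7,938 bp mammalian expression plasmid built on the pTT3 backbone. It is designed for producing the full-length ectodomain of Plasmodium vivax merozoite surface protein 10 (MSP10, PVX_114145) as a recombinant protein in mammalian cells. In E. coli it is maintained at high copy through a ColE1/pUC-type origin and selected with ampicillin via the bla (AmpR) gene. Remnants of a lac promoter/operator region with M13 reverse priming sites are also present from the cloning-vector lineage.

Expression is driven by the human CMV immediate-early enhancer and promoter. A primer site annotated as lying in a synthetic intron sits upstream of a Kozak consensus for strong translation initiation, and transcripts are terminated by the rabbit beta-globin polyadenylation signal. The MSP10 insert sits between NotI and AscI sites, both retained, which places it in frame with backbone-encoded C-terminal tags: domains 3 and 4 of rat CD4, followed by a peptide substrate for enzymatic biotinylation. The feature table does not annotate the coding region or the tags themselves, so their exact boundaries are not given in the record, and a stretch of the backbone downstream of the poly(A) signal is also unannotated.

All potential N-linked glycosylation sequons (NXT/S) in the insert were mutated to NXA. This presumably prevents the mammalian host from adding glycans at these sites that would not be typical of the native parasite protein. The biotin tag allows oriented capture on streptavidin-coated surfaces. The plasmid belongs to a library of P. vivax merozoite proteins assembled for screening vaccine candidates and detecting protein-protein interactions.
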