LOCUS       Exported 7938 bp ds-DNA circular SYN 13-MAY-2021
DEFINITION  Expresses full-length P. vivax MSP10 ectodomain in mammalian cells.
            C-terminal rat Cd4d3+4 tag, biotinylation sequence.
ACCESSION   .
VERSION     .
KEYWORDS    MSP10-bio
SOURCE      synthetic DNA construct
  ORGANISM  synthetic DNA construct
REFERENCE   1 (bases 1 to 7938)
  AUTHORS   Hostetler JB, Sharma S, Bartholdson SJ, Wright GJ, Fairhurst RM,
            Rayner JC
  TITLE     A Library of Plasmodium vivax Recombinant Merozoite Proteins Reveals
            New Vaccine Candidates and Protein-Protein Interactions.
  JOURNAL   PLoS Negl Trop Dis. 2015 Dec 23;9(12):e0004264. doi:
            10.1371/journal.pntd.0004264. eCollection 2015 Dec.
  PUBMED    26701602
REFERENCE   2 (bases 1 to 7938)
  AUTHORS   .
  TITLE     Direct Submission
  JOURNAL   Exported May 13, 2021 from SnapGene Server 1.1.58
            http://www.snapgene.com
FEATURES             Location/Qualifiers
     source          1..7938
                     /organism="synthetic DNA construct"
                     /mol_type="other DNA"
     enhancer        154..533
                     /label=CMV enhancer
                     /note="human cytomegalovirus immediate early enhancer"
     promoter        534..737
                     /label=CMV promoter
                     /note="human cytomegalovirus (CMV) immediate early
                     promoter"
     primer_bind     688..708
                     /label=CMV-F
                     /note="Human CMV immediate early promoter, forward primer"
     primer_bind     734..758
                     /label=LNCX
                     /note="Human CMV promoter, forward primer"
     primer_bind     1239..1258
                     /label=pMT2-F
                     /note="Synthetic intron, forward primer"
     regulatory      1281..1290
                     /regulatory_class="other"
                     /note="vertebrate consensus sequence for strong initiation
                     of translation (Kozak, 1987)"
     polyA_signal    3318..3373
                     /label=-beta-globin poly(A) signal
                     /note="rabbit beta-globin polyadenylation signal (Gil and
                     Proudfoot, 1987)"
     primer_bind     complement(3372..3391)
                     /label=rbglobpA-R
                     /note="Rabbit beta-globin polyA, reverse primer. Also
                     called rb-glob-pA-term-R"
     primer_bind     complement(5609..5627)
                     /label=pBRforEco
                     /note="pBR322 vectors, upsteam of EcoRI site, forward
                     primer"
     promoter        5695..5799
                     /gene="bla"
                     /label=AmpR promoter
     CDS             5800..6660
                     /codon_start=1
                     /gene="bla"
                     /product="beta-lactamase"
                     /label=AmpR
                     /note="confers resistance to ampicillin, carbenicillin, and
                     related antibiotics"
                     /translation="MSIQHFRVALIPFFAAFCLPVFAHPETLVKVKDAEDQLGARVGYI
                     ELDLNSGKILESFRPEERFPMMSTFKVLLCGAVLSRVDAGQEQLGRRIHYSQNDLVEYS
                     PVTEKHLTDGMTVRELCSAAITMSDNTAANLLLTTIGGPKELTAFLHNMGDHVTRLDRW
                     EPELNEAIPNDERDTTMPAAMATTLRKLLTGELLTLASRQQLIDWMEADKVAGPLLRSA
                     LPAGWFIADKSGAGERGSRGIIAALGPDGKPSRIVVIYTTGSQATMDERNRQIAEIGAS
                     LIKHW"
     primer_bind     complement(6018..6037)
                     /label=Amp-R
                     /note="Ampicillin resistance gene, reverse primer"
     rep_origin      6831..7419
                     /direction=RIGHT
                     /label=ori
                     /note="high-copy-number ColE1/pMB1/pBR322/pUC origin of
                     replication"
     primer_bind     7320..7339
                     /label=pBR322ori-F
                     /note="pBR322 origin, forward primer"
     primer_bind     7573..7590
                     /label=L4440
                     /note="L4440 vector, forward primer"
     protein_bind    7707..7728
                     /label=CAP binding site
                     /bound_moiety="E. coli catabolite activator protein"
                     /note="CAP binding activates transcription in the presence
                     of cAMP."
     promoter        7743..7773
                     /label=lac promoter
                     /note="promoter for the E. coli lac operon"
     protein_bind    7781..7797
                     /label=lac operator
                     /bound_moiety="lac repressor encoded by lacI"
                     /note="The lac repressor binds to the lac operator to
                     inhibit transcription in E. coli. This inhibition can be
                     relieved by adding lactose or
                     isopropyl-beta-D-thiogalactopyranoside (IPTG)."
     primer_bind     7786..7808
                     /label=M13/pUC Reverse
                     /note="In lacZ gene"
     primer_bind     7805..7821
                     /label=M13 rev
                     /note="common sequencing primer, one of multiple similar
                     variants"
     primer_bind     7805..7821
                     /label=M13 Reverse
                     /note="In lacZ gene. Also called M13-rev"
ORIGIN
        1 agatctatac attgaatcaa tattggcaat tagccatatt agtcattggt tatatagcat
       61 aaatcaatat tggctattgg ccattgcata cgttgtatct atatcataat atgtacattt
      121 atattggctc atgtccaata tgaccgccat gttgacattg attattgact agttattaat
      181 agtaatcaat tacggggtca ttagttcata gcccatatat ggagttccgc gttacataac
      241 ttacggtaaa tggcccgcct ggctgaccgc ccaacgaccc ccgcccattg acgtcaataa
      301 tgacgtatgt tcccatagta acgccaatag ggactttcca ttgacgtcaa tgggtggagt
      361 atttacggta aactgcccac ttggcagtac atcaagtgta tcatatgcca agtccgcccc
      421 ctattgacgt caatgacggt aaatggcccg cctggcatta tgcccagtac atgaccttac
      481 gggactttcc tacttggcag tacatctacg tattagtcat cgctattacc atggtgatgc
      541 ggttttggca gtacaccaat gggcgtggat agcggtttga ctcacgggga tttccaagtc
      601 tccaccccat tgacgtcaat gggagtttgt tttggcacca aaatcaacgg gactttccaa
      661 aatgtcgtaa taaccccgcc ccgttgacgc aaatgggcgg taggcgtgta cggtgggagg
      721 tctatataag cagagctcgt ttagtgaacc gtcagatcct cactctcttc cgcatcgctg
      781 tctgcgaggg ccagctgttg ggctcgcggt tgaggacaaa ctcttcgcgg tctttccagt
      841 actcttggat cggaaacccg tcggcctccg aacggtactc cgccaccgag ggacctgagc
      901 gagtccgcat cgaccggatc ggaaaacctc tcgagaaagg cgtctaacca gtcacagtcg
      961 caaggtaggc tgagcaccgt ggcgggcggc agcgggtggc ggtcggggtt gtttctggcg
     1021 gaggtgctgc tgatgatgta attaaagtag gcggtcttga gacggcggat ggtcgaggtg
     1081 aggtgtggca ggcttgagat ccagctgttg gggtgagtac tccctctcaa aagcgggcat
     1141 tacttctgcg ctaagattgt cagtttccaa aaacgaggag gatttgatat tcacctggcc
     1201 cgatctggcc atacacttga gtgacaatga catccacttt gcctttctct ccacaggtgt
     1261 ccactcccag gtccaagttt gccaccatgg agtttcagac ccaggtactc atgtccctgc
     1321 tgctctgcat gtctggtgcg gccgcagctg tgcatgtgtc tgccaacgaa ctgaacggcg
     1381 ccgatggcgg cgacgtgccc aaccagaagg acatcaccaa ggactacagc atcttcgagc
     1441 ggatcaccag cgagggccag tctgccagcg gcaaggacga tagccctatc agccagagca
     1501 acacccccca gggcgaagag gcctccgatg gcaagcaggg caataccccc ctggacgaga
     1561 agaactccgc caaggacgtg gaagcccact tcatccggga aggccacgac aaagtgaccc
     1621 acagcgacgt gggcaccgag gaaggcaaag ccacaggcca cgtgcagaag aacgccaacc
     1681 tgcggagcac cagctacttc agtacgcagg gcgccgtgtc ccaggcctac aacttcgtgc
     1741 aggaaaacca cccccagctg gacaacaacg gcgccaacgt ggaacaggtg gccagaggcc
     1801 aggatgatgt gggcagcacc gagaacggcg agggcaattc tggcggcgag ggaaatcctc
     1861 tgggcagcga taagcctggc ggcaagcctg aggacgccag caaggatacc cccggcaaca
     1921 accccgagga aagccccaac cggaaccagg aaaagggcga gaaagagaag aaagagcgcg
     1981 gcgacaccga caaccccaac agaggcaaga ccagcgagaa ggccgatcag cagggcggca
     2041 accaccctaa tggcctgagc cccgatgaga agaacaaccc taagacccac aacaaccacg
     2101 ccgagagcat caccaacccc ggggatgtgg gagccctgga cggcgaagaa aatggcgagg
     2161 gcgacgacca gaccggcatc agccctacag aggaacaccc tacaggcgac gcccctccta
     2221 gcgaccatgc cgagaagatc aagaacaccc tgctgaaaga gggcatcgac ctgaaagaaa
     2281 ccaccagcat gatcgacaac gccgtgtaca acatggaaca gttcatcctg aaaacaaagt
     2341 tctacaccac cgccatccgg aatttcgtgc acttcaaagt gaatcacatc tgcgagtaca
     2401 gcaagtgcgg cgccaatgcc cggtgctaca tcgtggaaaa ggacaaagag gaatgccgct
     2461 gccgggccaa ctacatgccc gacgatagcg tggactactt caagtgcatc cccatggtgg
     2521 aaaaagactg cagcaaagag aacggcaact gcgacgtgaa cgccgagtgc agcatcgaca
     2581 agaacaagga tatcaagtgc cagtgcaagt tcaactatat cggcgacggc atcttctgcg
     2641 tgatgggctc tggcgcgccg tcgacctcca tcacggccta taagagtgag ggggagtcag
     2701 cggagttctc cttcccactc aaccttggag aggaaagcct gcagggagag ttgagatgga
     2761 aggcagagaa ggctccttct tcccagtcct ggatcacctt ctccctaaag aaccaaaagg
     2821 tgtctgtgca gaagtctact agcaacccca agttccagct gtccgaaacg ctcccactca
     2881 cccttcagat accccaggtc tcccttcagt ttgctggttc tggcaacctg accctgactc
     2941 tggacagagg gatactgtat caggaagtga acctggtggt gatgaaagtg actcagcccg
     3001 acagcaacac tttgacctgt gaggtgatgg gacccacctc acccaagatg agactgatct
     3061 tgaagcagga gaatcaggag gccagggtct ccaggcagga gaaagtgatt caagtgcagg
     3121 cccctgaagc aggggtgtgg caatgtctac tgagtgaagg tgaagaggtc aagatggact
     3181 ccaagatcca ggttttatcc aaagggttga attccggatc actgcatcat attctggatg
     3241 cacagaaaat ggtgtggaat catcgttaag tctagacacg tgattaatta aggatccccc
     3301 gacctcgacc tctggctaat aaaggaaatt tattttcatt gcaatagtgt gttggaattt
     3361 tttgtgtctc tcactcggaa ggacatatgg gagggcaaat catttggtcg agatccctcg
     3421 gagatctcta gctagaggat cgatccccgc cccggacgaa ctaaacctga ctacgacatc
     3481 tctgcccctt cttcgcgggg cagtgcatgt aatcccttca gttggttggt acaacttgcc
     3541 aactgggccc tgttccacat gtgacacggg gggggaccaa acacaaaggg gttctctgac
     3601 tgtagttgac atccttataa atggatgtgc acatttgcca acactgagtg gctttcatcc
     3661 tggagcagac tttgcagtct gtggactgca acacaacatt gcctttatgt gtaactcttg
     3721 gctgaagctc ttacaccaat gctgggggac atgtacctcc caggggccca ggaagactac
     3781 gggaggctac accaacgtca atcagagggg cctgtgtagc taccgataag cggaccctca
     3841 agagggcatt agcaatagtg tttataaggc ccccttgtta accctaaacg ggtagcatat
     3901 gcttcccggg tagtagtata tactatccag actaacccta attcaatagc atatgttacc
     3961 caacgggaag catatgctat cgaattaggg ttagtaaaag ggtcctaagg aacagcgata
     4021 tctcccaccc catgagctgt cacggtttta tttacatggg gtcaggattc cacgagggta
     4081 gtgaaccatt ttagtcacaa gggcagtggc tgaagatcaa ggagcgggca gtgaactctc
     4141 ctgaatcttc gcctgcttct tcattctcct tcgtttagct aatagaataa ctgctgagtt
     4201 gtgaacagta aggtgtatgt gaggtgctcg aaaacaaggt ttcaggtgac gcccccagaa
     4261 taaaatttgg acggggggtt cagtggtggc attgtgctat gacaccaata taaccctcac
     4321 aaaccccttg ggcaataaat actagtgtag gaatgaaaca ttctgaatat ctttaacaat
     4381 agaaatccat ggggtgggga caagccgtaa agactggatg tccatctcac acgaatttat
     4441 ggctatgggc aacacataat cctagtgcaa tatgatactg gggttattaa gatgtgtccc
     4501 aggcagggac caagacaggt gaaccatgtt gttacactct atttgtaaca aggggaaaga
     4561 gagtggacgc cgacagcagc ggactccact ggttgtctct aacacccccg aaaattaaac
     4621 ggggctccac gccaatgggg cccataaaca aagacaagtg gccactcttt tttttgaaat
     4681 tgtggagtgg gggcacgcgt cagcccccac acgccgccct gcggttttgg actgtaaaat
     4741 aagggtgtaa taacttggct gattgtaacc ccgctaacca ctgcggtcaa accacttgcc
     4801 cacaaaacca ctaatggcac cccggggaat acctgcataa gtaggtgggc gggccaagat
     4861 aggggcgcga ttgctgcgat ctggaggaca aattacacac acttgcgcct gagcgccaag
     4921 cacagggttg ttggtcctca tattcacgag gtcgctgaga gcacggtggg ctaatgttgc
     4981 catgggtagc atatactacc caaatatctg gatagcatat gctatcctaa tctatatctg
     5041 ggtagcatag gctatcctaa tctatatctg ggtagcatat gctatcctaa tctatatctg
     5101 ggtagtatat gctatcctaa tttatatctg ggtagcatag gctatcctaa tctatatctg
     5161 ggtagcatat gctatcctaa tctatatctg ggtagtatat gctatcctaa tctgtatccg
     5221 ggtagcatat gctatcctaa tagagattag ggtagtatat gctatcctaa tttatatctg
     5281 ggtagcatat actacccaaa tatctggata gcatatgcta tcctaatcta tatctgggta
     5341 gcatatgcta tcctaatcta tatctgggta gcataggcta tcctaatcta tatctgggta
     5401 gcatatgcta tcctaatcta tatctgggta gtatatgcta tcctaattta tatctgggta
     5461 gcataggcta tcctaatcta tatctgggta gcatatgcta tcctaatcta tatctgggta
     5521 gtatatgcta tcctaatctg tatccgggta gcatatgcta tcctcatgat aagctgtcaa
     5581 acatgagaat tttcttgaag acgaaagggc ctcgtgatac gcctattttt ataggttaat
     5641 gtcatgataa taatggtttc ttagacgtca ggtggcactt ttcggggaaa tgtgcgcgga
     5701 acccctattt gtttattttt ctaaatacat tcaaatatgt atccgctcat gagacaataa
     5761 ccctgataaa tgcttcaata atattgaaaa aggaagagta tgagtattca acatttccgt
     5821 gtcgccctta ttcccttttt tgcggcattt tgccttcctg tttttgctca cccagaaacg
     5881 ctggtgaaag taaaagatgc tgaagatcag ttgggtgcac gagtgggtta catcgaactg
     5941 gatctcaaca gcggtaagat ccttgagagt tttcgccccg aagaacgttt tccaatgatg
     6001 agcactttta aagttctgct atgtggcgcg gtattatccc gtgttgacgc cgggcaagag
     6061 caactcggtc gccgcataca ctattctcag aatgacttgg ttgagtactc accagtcaca
     6121 gaaaagcatc ttacggatgg catgacagta agagaattat gcagtgctgc cataaccatg
     6181 agtgataaca ctgcggccaa cttacttctg acaacgatcg gaggaccgaa ggagctaacc
     6241 gcttttttgc acaacatggg ggatcatgta actcgccttg atcgttggga accggagctg
     6301 aatgaagcca taccaaacga cgagcgtgac accacgatgc ctgcagcaat ggcaacaacg
     6361 ttgcgcaaac tattaactgg cgaactactt actctagctt cccggcaaca attaatagac
     6421 tggatggagg cggataaagt tgcaggacca cttctgcgct cggcccttcc ggctggctgg
     6481 tttattgctg ataaatctgg agccggtgag cgtgggtctc gcggtatcat tgcagcactg
     6541 gggccagatg gtaagccctc ccgtatcgta gttatctaca cgacggggag tcaggcaact
     6601 atggatgaac gaaatagaca gatcgctgag ataggtgcct cactgattaa gcattggtaa
     6661 ctgtcagacc aagtttactc atatatactt tagattgatt taaaacttca tttttaattt
     6721 aaaaggatct aggtgaagat cctttttgat aatctcatga ccaaaatccc ttaacgtgag
     6781 ttttcgttcc actgagcgtc agaccccgta gaaaagatca aaggatcttc ttgagatcct
     6841 ttttttctgc gcgtaatctg ctgcttgcaa acaaaaaaac caccgctacc agcggtggtt
     6901 tgtttgccgg atcaagagct accaactctt tttccgaagg taactggctt cagcagagcg
     6961 cagataccaa atactgttct tctagtgtag ccgtagttag gccaccactt caagaactct
     7021 gtagcaccgc ctacatacct cgctctgcta atcctgttac cagtggctgc tgccagtggc
     7081 gataagtcgt gtcttaccgg gttggactca agacgatagt taccggataa ggcgcagcgg
     7141 tcgggctgaa cggggggttc gtgcacacag cccagcttgg agcgaacgac ctacaccgaa
     7201 ctgagatacc tacagcgtga gctatgagaa agcgccacgc ttcccgaagg gagaaaggcg
     7261 gacaggtatc cggtaagcgg cagggtcgga acaggagagc gcacgaggga gcttccaggg
     7321 ggaaacgcct ggtatcttta tagtcctgtc gggtttcgcc acctctgact tgagcgtcga
     7381 tttttgtgat gctcgtcagg ggggcggagc ctatggaaaa acgccagcaa cgcggccttt
     7441 ttacggttcc tggccttttg ctggcctttt gctcacatgt tctttcctgc gttatcccct
     7501 gattctgtgg ataaccgtat taccgccttt gagtgagctg ataccgctcg ccgcagccga
     7561 acgaccgagc gcagcgagtc agtgagcgag gaagcggaag agcgcccaat acgcaaaccg
     7621 cctctccccg cgcgttggcc gattcattaa tgcagctggc acgacaggtt tcccgactgg
     7681 aaagcgggca gtgagcgcaa cgcaattaat gtgagttagc tcactcatta ggcaccccag
     7741 gctttacact ttatgcttcc ggctcgtatg ttgtgtggaa ttgtgagcgg ataacaattt
     7801 cacacaggaa acagctatga ccatgattac gccaagctct agctagaggt cgaccaattc
     7861 tcatgtttga cagcttatca tcgcagatcc gggcaacgtt gttgccattg ctgcaggcgc
     7921 agaactggta ggtatgga
//
