>Addgene plasmid #68515 | MSP10-bio | depositor partial sequence | sequence record 120625 | MSP10 from Not1 to Asc1 restriction sites
GCGGCCGCAGCTGTGCATGTGTCTGCCAACGAACTGAACGGCGCCGATGGCGGCGACGTGCCCAACCAGA
AGGACATCACCAAGGACTACAGCATCTTCGAGCGGATCACCAGCGAGGGCCAGTCTGCCAGCGGCAAGGA
CGATAGCCCTATCAGCCAGAGCAACACCCCCCAGGGCGAAGAGGCCTCCGATGGCAAGCAGGGCAATACC
CCCCTGGACGAGAAGAACTCCGCCAAGGACGTGGAAGCCCACTTCATCCGGGAAGGCCACGACAAAGTGA
CCCACAGCGACGTGGGCACCGAGGAAGGCAAAGCCACAGGCCACGTGCAGAAGAACGCCAACCTGCGGAG
CACCAGCTACTTCAGTACGCAGGGCGCCGTGTCCCAGGCCTACAACTTCGTGCAGGAAAACCACCCCCAG
CTGGACAACAACGGCGCCAACGTGGAACAGGTGGCCAGAGGCCAGGATGATGTGGGCAGCACCGAGAACG
GCGAGGGCAATTCTGGCGGCGAGGGAAATCCTCTGGGCAGCGATAAGCCTGGCGGCAAGCCTGAGGACGC
CAGCAAGGATACCCCCGGCAACAACCCCGAGGAAAGCCCCAACCGGAACCAGGAAAAGGGCGAGAAAGAG
AAGAAAGAGCGCGGCGACACCGACAACCCCAACAGAGGCAAGACCAGCGAGAAGGCCGATCAGCAGGGCG
GCAACCACCCTAATGGCCTGAGCCCCGATGAGAAGAACAACCCTAAGACCCACAACAACCACGCCGAGAG
CATCACCAACCCCGGGGATGTGGGAGCCCTGGACGGCGAAGAAAATGGCGAGGGCGACGACCAGACCGGC
ATCAGCCCTACAGAGGAACACCCTACAGGCGACGCCCCTCCTAGCGACCATGCCGAGAAGATCAAGAACA
CCCTGCTGAAAGAGGGCATCGACCTGAAAGAAACCACCAGCATGATCGACAACGCCGTGTACAACATGGA
ACAGTTCATCCTGAAAACAAAGTTCTACACCACCGCCATCCGGAATTTCGTGCACTTCAAAGTGAATCAC
ATCTGCGAGTACAGCAAGTGCGGCGCCAATGCCCGGTGCTACATCGTGGAAAAGGACAAAGAGGAATGCC
GCTGCCGGGCCAACTACATGCCCGACGATAGCGTGGACTACTTCAAGTGCATCCCCATGGTGGAAAAAGA
CTGCAGCAAAGAGAACGGCAACTGCGACGTGAACGCCGAGTGCAGCATCGACAAGAACAAGGATATCAAG
TGCCAGTGCAAGTTCAACTATATCGGCGACGGCATCTTCTGCGTGATGGGCTCTGGCGCGCC
