>Addgene plasmid #68515 | MSP10-bio | addgene partial sequence | sequence record 124206 | pMT2-F 5'-TTGCCTTTCTCTCCACAGGT-3'
TGGAGTTTCAGACCCAGGTACTCATGTCCCTGCTGCTCTGCATGTCTGGTGCGGCCGCAGCTGTGCATGT
GTCTGCCAACGAACTGAACGGCGCCGATGGCGGCGACGTGCCCAACCAGAAGGACATCACCAAGGACTAC
AGCATCTTCGAGCGGATCACCAGCGAGGGCCAGTCTGCCAGCGGCAAGGACGATAGCCCTATCAGCCAGA
GCAACACCCCCCAGGGCGAAGAGGCCTCCGATGGCAAGCAGGGCAATACCCCCCTGGACGAGAAGAACTC
CGCCAAGGACGTGGAAGCCCACTTCATCCGGGAAGGCCACGACAAAGTGACCCACAGCGACGTGGGCACC
GAGGAAGGCAAAGCCACAGGCCACGTGCAGAAGAACGCCAACCTGCGGAGCACCAGCTACTTCAGTACGC
AGGGCGCCGTGTCCCAGGCCTACAACTTCGTGCAGGAAAACCACCCCCAGCTGGACAACAACGGCGCCAA
CGTGGAACAGGTGGCCAGAGGCCAGGATGATGTGGGCAGCACCGAGAACGGCGAGGGCAATTCTGGCGGC
GAGGGAAATCCTCTGGGCAGCGATAAGCCTGGCGGCAAGCCTGAGGACGCCAGCAAGGATACCCCCGGCA
ACAACCCCGAGGAAAGCCCCAACCGGAACCAGGAAAAGGGCGAGAAAGAGAAGAAAGAGCGCGGCGACAC
CGACAACCCCAACAGAGGCAAGACCAGCGAGAAGGCCGATCAGCAGGGCGGCAACCACCCTAATGGCCTG
AGCCCCGATGAGAAGAACAACCCTAAGACCCACAACAACCACGCCGAGAGCATCACCAACCCCGGGGATG
TGGGAGCCCTGGACGGCGAAGAAAATGGCGAGGGCGACGACCAGACCGGCATCAGCCCTACAGAGGAACA
CCCTACAGGCGACGCCCCTCCTAGCGACCATGCCGAGAAGATCAAGAACACCCTGCTGAAAGAGGGCATC
GACCTGAAAGAAACCACCAGCATGATCGACAACGCCGTGTACAACATGGAACAGTTCATCCTGAAAACAA
AGTTCTACAC
