>Addgene plasmid #68515 | MSP10-bio | addgene partial sequence | sequence record 124207 | rb_glob_PA_term-R 5'-CCCATATGTCCTTCCGAGTG-3'
CACACTATTGCAATGAAAATAAATTTCCTTTATTAGCCAGAGGTCGAGGTCGGGGGATCCTTAATTAATC
ACGTGTCTAGACTTAACGATGATTCCACACCATTTTCTGTGCATCCAGAATATGATGCAGTGATCCGGAA
TTCAACCCTTTGGATAAAACCTGGATCTTGGAGTCCATCTTGACCTCTTCACCTTCACTCAGTAGACATT
GCCACACCCCTGCTTCAGGGGCCTGCACTTGAATCACTTTCTCCTGCCTGGAGACCCTGGCCTCCTGATT
CTCCTGCTTCAAGATCAGTCTCATCTTGGGTGAGGTGGGTCCCATCACCTCACAGGTCAAAGTGTTGCTG
TCGGGCTGAGTCACTTTCATCACCACCAGGTTCACTTCCTGATACAGTATCCCTCTGTCCAGAGTCAGGG
TCAGGTTGCCAGAACCAGCAAACTGAAGGGAGACCTGGGGTATCTGAAGGGTGAGTGGGAGCGTTTCGGA
CAGCTGGAACTTGGGGTTGCTAGTAGACTTCTGCACAGACACCTTTTGGTTCTTTAGGGAGAAGGTGATC
CAGGACTGGGAAGAAGGAGCCTTCTCTGCCTTCCATCTCAACTCTCCCTGCAGGCTTTCCTCTCCAAGGT
TGAGTGGGAAGGAGAACTCCGCTGACTCCCCCTCACTCTTATAGGCCGTGATGGAGGTCGACGGCGCGCC
AGAGCCCATCACGCAGAAGATGCCGTCGCCGATATAGTTGAACTTGCACTGGCACTTGATATCCTTGTTC
TTGTCGATGCTGCACTCGGCGTTCACGTCGCAGTTGCCGTTCTCTTTGCTGCAGTCTTTTTCCACCATGG
GGATGCACTTGAAGTAGTCCACGCTATCGTCGGGCATGTAGTTGGCCCGGCAGCGGCATTCCTCTTTGTC
CTTTTCCACGATGTAGCACCGGGCATTGGCGCCGCACTTGCTGTACTCGCAGATGTGATTCACTTTGAAG
TGCACGAAATTCCGGATGGCGGTGGTGTAGAACTTTGTTTTCAG
